Addgene plasmid #47127: TAL3408
Depositing lab: Keith Joung. Depositing organization: Massachusetts General Hospital. Publication: Targeted gene disruption in somatic zebrafish cells using engineered TALENs. Sander JD, Cade L, Khayter C, Reyon D, Peterson RT, Joung JK, Yeh JR. Nat Biotechnol. 2011 Aug 5;29(8):697-8. doi: 10.1038/nbt.1934. PubMed 21822241.
Backbone
  Vector backbone: JDS78
  Backbone manufacturer: Addgene plasmid #32290
  Backbone size w/o insert (bp): 6447
  Vector type: Mammalian Expression ; T7
Growth in bacteria
  Bacterial resistance: Ampicillin, 100 μg/mL
  Growth temperature: 37°C
  Growth strain: XL1 Blue
  Copy number: High Copy
Gene/Insert
  Gene/Insert name: ZebrafishCommunity-CHCHD4-left (alt name: CHCHD4)
  Species: D. rerio (zebrafish)
  Insert size (bp): 1430
  Promoter: CMV
  Tag / fusion protein: 3X Flag (N terminal on backbone); WT FOKI (C terminal on backbone)
  Cloning method: Restriction Enzyme; 5′ cloning site BsmBI (destroyed during cloning); 3′ cloning site BsmBI (destroyed during cloning)
  Sequencing primers: 5′ CMV-F; 3′ BGH-rev
Terms and licenses: Academic/Nonprofit Terms; Industry Terms: Not Available to Industry
Depositor comments: Target binding site: TCTACCTAATGGCGACAT It is strongly recommended that users perform a diagnostic digest to verify this plasmid prior to use. For example, a double digest of the plasmid with BamHI and KpnI should result in two bands at 2.3kb and 5.8kb.
How to cite: TAL3408 was a gift from Keith Joung (Addgene plasmid # 47127 ; http://n2t.net/addgene:47127 ; RRID:Addgene_47127)
