[The description below was written by a language model from this plasmid's Addgene catalogue record.]
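Description:
TAL3408 is a TALEN expression plasmid built on the JDS78 backbone, a roughly 6.4 kb vector classed as mammalian expression with a T7 element. It encodes the "left" monomer of a TAL effector nuclease pair directed against the zebrafish (D. rerio) CHCHD4 gene, as part of a set of nucleases labelled for the zebrafish community. The plasmid is maintained in E. coli as a high-copy construct under ampicillin selection. The record does not name the replication origin, and no feature table is provided, so the description rests on the catalogue fields alone.

The insert is an approximately 1.4 kb array of TAL effector repeats, assembled to recognise a specific 18-nucleotide site in the target locus. It was cloned into the backbone through BsmBI sites that were destroyed in the process, as is typical of type IIS seamless cloning. The backbone supplies the flanking parts of the open reading frame: an N-terminal 3X Flag epitope tag for detection, and a C-terminal wild-type FokI nuclease domain. Because FokI cleaves only as a dimer, this left monomer must be used with a matching right-hand TALEN that binds the opposite strand across a spacer. The pair then introduces a double-strand break, whose error-prone repair yields disruptive insertions and deletions.

Expression is driven by the CMV promoter in transfected cells. The T7 designation implies a T7 promoter from which mRNA can be transcribed in vitro, a common route for embryo injection, consistent with the associated work on targeted gene disruption in somatic zebrafish cells. The listed sequencing primers suggest a BGH polyadenylation region downstream of the coding sequence. The depositor advises confirming the plasmid by diagnostic restriction digest before use.
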