>Addgene plasmid #47127 | TAL3408 | depositor partial sequence | sequence record 67214 | Insert sequence
ATGGACTACAAAGACCATGACGGTGATTATAAAGATCATGACATCGATTACAAGGATGACGATGACAAGA
TGGCCCCCAAGAAGAAGAGGAAGGTGGGCATTCACCGCGGGGTACCTATGGTGGACTTGAGGACACTCGG
TTATTCGCAACAGCAACAGGAGAAAATCAAGCCTAAGGTCAGGAGCACCGTCGCGCAACACCACGAGGCG
CTTGTGGGGCATGGCTTCACTCATGCGCATATTGTCGCGCTTTCACAGCACCCTGCGGCGCTTGGGACGG
TGGCTGTCAAATACCAAGATATGATTGCGGCCCTGCCCGAAGCCACGCACGAGGCAATTGTAGGGGTCGG
TAAACAGTGGTCGGGAGCGCGAGCACTTGAGGCGCTGCTGACTGTGGCGGGTGAGCTTAGGGGGCCTCCG
CTCCAGCTCGACACCGGGCAGCTGCTGAAGATCGCGAAGAGAGGGGGAGTAACAGCGGTAGAGGCAGTGC
ACGCCTGGCGCAATGCGCTCACCGGGGCCCCCTTGAACCTGACCCCAGACCAGGTAGTCGCAATCGCGTC
ACATGACGGGGGAAAGCAAGCCCTGGAAACCGTGCAAAGGTTGTTGCCGGTCCTTTGTCAAGACCACGGC
CTTACACCGGAGCAAGTCGTGGCCATTGCAAGCAATGGGGGTGGCAAACAGGCTCTTGAGACGGTTCAGA
GACTTCTCCCAGTTCTCTGTCAAGCCCACGGGCTGACTCCCGATCAAGTTGTAGCGATTGCGTCGAACAT
TGGAGGGAAACAAGCATTGGAGACTGTCCAACGGCTCCTTCCCGTGTTGTGTCAAGCCCACGGTTTGACG
CCTGCACAAGTGGTCGCCATCGCCAGCCATGATGGCGGTAAGCAGGCGCTGGAAACAGTACAGCGCCTGC
TGCCTGTACTGTGCCAGGATCATGGACTGACCCCAGACCAGGTAGTCGCAATCGCGTCACATGACGGGGG
AAAGCAAGCCCTGGAAACCGTGCAAAGGTTGTTGCCGGTCCTTTGTCAAGACCACGGCCTTACACCGGAG
CAAGTCGTGGCCATTGCAAGCAATGGGGGTGGCAAACAGGCTCTTGAGACGGTTCAGAGACTTCTCCCAG
TTCTCTGTCAAGCCCACGGGCTGACTCCCGATCAAGTTGTAGCGATTGCGTCGAACATTGGAGGGAAACA
AGCATTGGAGACTGTCCAACGGCTCCTTCCCGTGTTGTGTCAAGCCCACGGTTTGACGCCTGCACAAGTG
GTCGCCATCGCCTCCAATATTGGCGGTAAGCAGGCGCTGGAAACAGTACAGCGCCTGCTGCCTGTACTGT
GCCAGGATCATGGACTGACCCCAGACCAGGTAGTCGCAATCGCGTCAAACGGAGGGGGAAAGCAAGCCCT
GGAAACCGTGCAAAGGTTGTTGCCGGTCCTTTGTCAAGACCACGGCCTTACACCGGAGCAAGTCGTGGCC
ATTGCAAATAATAACGGTGGCAAACAGGCTCTTGAGACGGTTCAGAGACTTCTCCCAGTTCTCTGTCAAG
CCCACGGGCTGACTCCCGATCAAGTTGTAGCGATTGCGAATAACAATGGAGGGAAACAAGCATTGGAGAC
TGTCCAACGGCTCCTTCCCGTGTTGTGTCAAGCCCACGGTTTGACGCCTGCACAAGTGGTCGCCATCGCC
AGCCATGATGGCGGTAAGCAGGCGCTGGAAACAGTACAGCGCCTGCTGCCTGTACTGTGCCAGGATCATG
GACTGACCCCAGACCAGGTAGTCGCAATCGCGAACAATAATGGGGGAAAGCAAGCCCTGGAAACCGTGCA
AAGGTTGTTGCCGGTCCTTTGTCAAGACCACGGCCTTACACCGGAGCAAGTCGTGGCCATTGCAAGCAAC
ATCGGTGGCAAACAGGCTCTTGAGACGGTTCAGAGACTTCTCCCAGTTCTCTGTCAAGCCCACGGGCTGA
CTCCCGATCAAGTTGTAGCGATTGCGTCGCATGACGGAGGGAAACAAGCATTGGAGACTGTCCAACGGCT
CCTTCCCGTGTTGTGTCAAGCCCACGGTTTGACGCCTGCACAAGTGGTCGCCATCGCCTCCAATATTGGC
GGTAAGCAGGCGCTGGAAACAGTACAGCGCCTGCTGCCTGTACTGTGCCAGGATCATGGACTGACACCCG
AACAGGTGGTCGCCATTGCTTCTAATGGGGGAGGACGGCCAGCCTTGGAG
