>Addgene plasmid #47127 | TAL3408 | addgene partial sequence | sequence record 68634 | JDS-TALEN-F 5'-TAGGGGTCGGTAAACAGTGG-3'
TGTGGCGGGTGAGCTTAGGGGGCCTCCGCTCCAGCTCGACACCGGGCAGCTGCTGAAGATCGCGAAGAGA
GGGGGAGTAACAGCGGTAGAGGCAGTGCACGCCTGGCGCAATGCGCTCACCGGGGCCCCCTTGAACCTGA
CCCCAGACCAGGTAGTCGCAATCGCGTCACATGACGGGGGAAAGCAAGCCCTGGAAACCGTGCAAAGGTT
GTTGCCGGTCCTTTGTCAAGACCACGGCCTTACACCGGAGCAAGTCGTGGCCATTGCAAGCAATGGGGGT
GGCAAACAGGCTCTTGAGACGGTTCAGAGACTTCTCCCAGTTCTCTGTCAAGCCCACGGGCTGACTCCCG
ATCAAGTTGTAGCGATTGCGTCGAACATTGGAGGGAAACAAGCATTGGAGACTGTCCAACGGCTCCTTCC
CGTGTTGTGTCAAGCCCACGGTTTGACGCCTGCACAAGTGGTCGCCATCGCCAGCCATGATGGCGGTAAG
CAGGCGCTGGAAACAGTACAGCGCCTGCTGCCTGTACTGTGCCAGGATCATGGACTGACCCCAGACCAGG
TAGTCGCAATCGCGTCACATGACGGGGGAAAGCAAGCCCTGGAAACCGTGCAAAGGTTGTTGCCGGTCCT
TTGTCAAGACCACGGCCTTACACCGGAGCAAGTCGTGGCCATTGCAAGCAATGGGGGTGGCAAACAGGCT
CTTGAGACGGTTCAGAGACTTCTCCCAGTTCTCTGTCAAGCCCACGGGCTGACTCCCGATCAAGTTGTAG
CGATTGCGTCGAACATTGGAGGGAAACAAGCATTGGAGACTGTCCAACGGCTCCTTCCCGTGTTGTGTCA
AGCCCACGGTTTGACGCCTGCACAAGTGGTCGCCATCGCCTCCA
